>Addgene plasmid #26128 | pBS-rap55 | depositor partial sequence | sequence record 12269 | Author sequence
GTCTTATGTTGATGACATGAGATCCGGTCCCTATTACCAAGGACATGTGGACGATGAAGTGTACGAATCT
TGGCCAGACAGAGCTCCATCAAGATCATACTATCTCAGAAATAGAGCTTATTATCCTAATGGAAGTAATT
ATTCAGTAAGAAACCAACCAGTTTTCTATCCTGAAATGCAGCGATATAACAATAATCGGAGAAGATCCGG
TTTTAATGGAACCGGAATGAGAAACAATAAAGTATCTTCAGTACCAGCTCCACCAAGGCGAAAGAATGCA
ACTCTTCGGCGTAATACAAGACGTTCTTCAAGTTTAAATGTTCGAAGTACCGGCCAAATGTCAAATAAGC
TTAACGAAAATGCCCAGGAAACCTCTAGAGCATCAAGCGGAAACTCAAGATCCACAAATATGTCTGGTAG
ACCAGATAGCCAAAATGGCTTAGAATCGAAATATGACAAAGATTACGATTTTGAATCGGCAAACGCTGAG
ATTGCCAAAGAACTGGAGCGACTGACCTTAGAGAAAAATTCAGTTTCAACGACAACATTATCAGAGTGTC
AATTTGTCAATCGCGACATTGGGCCATCTAAAAACAAAGGTCCAACGGGAGACAGCGAGAGAATAGAGAA
TATAGAAATAAATCCTGAATCACAAATGAATGGGCTTAGAAACAACACAGAACTAGATCAAACAAACTCA
ACCGTTTCAAACAATAATGAAATAATTACCAACGGGCCAATAGCTAAAGATAATGGTGACAATGTCATTA
ACTATGATCGCTCGAAATCCTTTTATGATAATATCAGTTCACAGGCCACTGATAGAGCAAAAGGAAAAAT
GATTCGTGCTATAAATTGGCGAGACGAGCGCAAACTAAACGTAGAAACGTTCGGTTTCAATATTCCAAAC
AATAATCGTCAGCCAAGTAGAAGAAATGCCACGGATTCTAACAATACGATAAATGCTTCAAATTCTGTTA
ATAGAAATATACATAACATTGTTTTACCAAACTCCTTTTATAAACATGATGCTTTCCGATATCAAATGCC
TCAAAACTCTTTTTACTCTCCATATGATATGCACATGTCTAGTAAGTACTATTATCAACCTCGATGGTTT
TCTAGACGCCCCGACTATCGGGTCCCGTCATATATTCAAGCTTGGAATTGATCATCGAGATACCTTGAAG
ACACACATGATCCTTCAATACATCGTGAACTTTTCAATGTTTAGTATTGTTAGAATTGTGTTAGTAAGCC
ATACAATTTTCATTAATACTAAAGTTGGTTTTGACAGAATTTGCAATTTATAGTTCAATGTTAATGTTAT
TAAAAATAAATATGTTGAAAGAGAAAAAAAAAAAAAAAAAATG
