>Addgene plasmid #26128 | pBS-rap55 | addgene partial sequence | sequence record 32236 | 26128 with T7
GACGGTATCGATAAGCTTGATATCGGAATTCCGTTGCTGTCGGTCAAATAAGCTTAACGAAAATGCCCAG
GAAACCTCTAGAGCATCAAGCGGAAACTCAAGATCCACAAATATGTCTGGTAGACCAGATAGCCAAAATG
GCTTAGAATCGAAATATGACAAAGATTACGATTTTGAATCGGCAAACGCTGAGATTGCCAAAGAACTGGA
GCGACTGACCTTAGAGAAAAATTCAGTTTCAACGACAACATTATCAGAGTGTCAATTTGTCAATCGCGAC
ATTGGGCCATCTAAAAACAAAGGTCCAACGGGAGACAGCGAGAGAATAGAGAATATAGAAATAAATCCTG
AATCACAAATGAATGGGCTTAGAAACAACACAGAACTAGATCAAACAAACTCAACCGTTTCAAACAATAA
TGAAATAATTACCAACGGGCCAATAGCTAAAGATAATGGTGACAATGTCATTAACTATGATCGCTCGAAA
TCCTTTTATGATAATATCAGTTCACAGGCCACTGATAGAGCAAAAGGAAAAATGATTCGTGCTATAAATT
GGCGAGACGAGCGCAAACTAAACGTAGAAACGTTCGGTTTCAATATTCCAAACAATAATCGTCAGCCAAG
TAGAAGAAATGCCACGGATTCTAACAATACGATAAATGCTTCAAATTCTGTTAATAGAAATATACATAAC
ATTGTTTTACCAAACTCCTTTTATAAACATGATGCTTTCCGATATCAAATGCCTCAAAACTCTTTTTACT
CTCCATATGATATGCACATGTCTAGTAAGTACTATTATCAACCTCGATGGTTTTCTAGACGCCCCGACTA
TCGGGTCCCGTCATATATTCAAGCTTGGAATTGATCATCGAGATACCTTGAAGACACACATGATCCTTCA
ATACATCGTGAACTTTTCAATGTTTAGTATTGTTAGAATTGTGTTAGTAAGCCATACAATTTTCATTAAT
ACTAAAGTTGGT
