[The description below was written by a language model from this plasmid's Addgene catalogue record.]
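Description:
pBS-rap55 is a bacterial cloning plasmid built on the pBluescript II SK(+) phagemid backbone (about 3 kb without insert) and carrying a cDNA for Smed-rap55, the rap55 gene of the planarian flatworm Schmidtea mediterranea. It is maintained in E. coli as a high-copy plasmid under ampicillin selection. No feature table accompanies the record, so the elements of the backbone are not itemised. pBluescript II SK(+) vectors generally combine a pUC-type origin of replication, an ampicillin resistance gene, an f1 origin for single-stranded DNA rescue, and a polylinker set within lacZα and flanked by opposing T7 and T3 bacteriophage RNA polymerase promoters.

The insert is 1373 bp and was placed in the polylinker by restriction cloning between EcoRI at the 5′ end and NotI at the 3′ end. Both sites remain intact, so the fragment can be excised or moved into other vectors. T7 and T3 are listed as the 5′ and 3′ sequencing primers respectively, consistent with the insert sitting between the two phage promoters. That arrangement in principle allows in vitro transcription of either strand, for example to produce riboprobes or RNA for double-stranded RNA synthesis. However, the record classifies the plasmid only as a cloning vector and does not state a specific application, nor whether the insert is a full-length or partial coding sequence. There is no eukaryotic promoter, tag or reporter noted, so it is not an expression construct. The plasmid derives from a functional genomic screen for regulators of germ cell development in planarians, and serves as a source clone for this gene.
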