Addgene plasmid #26128: pBS-rap55
Depositing lab: Phillip Newmark. Depositing organization: University of Illinois at Urbana-Champaign. Publication: A functional genomic screen in planarians identifies novel regulators of germ cell development. Wang Y, Stary JM, Wilhelm JE, Newmark PA. Genes Dev. 2010 Sep 15. 24(18):2081-92. 10.1101/gad.1951010 PubMed 20844018.
Backbone
  Vector backbone: pBluescript II SK(+)
  Backbone size w/o insert (bp): 3000
  Vector type: cloning
Growth in bacteria
  Bacterial resistance: Ampicillin, 100 μg/mL
  Growth temperature: 37°C
  Growth strain: DH5alpha
  Copy number: High Copy
Gene/Insert
  Gene/Insert name: Smed-rap55 (alt name: rap55)
  Species: Schmidtea mediterranea
  Insert size (bp): 1373
  GenBank ID: HM055596
  Cloning method: Restriction Enzyme; 5′ cloning site EcoRI (not destroyed); 3′ cloning site NotI (not destroyed)
  Sequencing primers: 5′ T7; 3′ T3
Terms and licenses: Academic/Nonprofit Terms; Industry Terms: Not Available to Industry
How to cite: pBS-rap55 was a gift from Phillip Newmark (Addgene plasmid # 26128 ; http://n2t.net/addgene:26128 ; RRID:Addgene_26128)
